>Addgene plasmid #43546 | III-CACT | depositor partial sequence | sequence record 58811 | III-CACT sequence 426 bps
CGTCTCGGCTCACCCCAGAGCAGGTCGTGGCGATCGCAAGCCACGACGGAGGAAAGCAAGCCTTGGAAAC
AGTACAGAGGCTGTTGCCTGTGCTGTGCCAAGCGCACGGACTCACCCCAGAGCAGGTCGTGGCAATCGCC
TCCAACATTGGCGGGAAACAGGCACTCGAGACTGTCCAGCGCCTGCTTCCCGTGCTGTGCCAAGCGCACG
GCCTCACCCCAGAGCAGGTCGTGGCGATCGCAAGCCACGACGGAGGAAAGCAAGCCTTGGAAACAGTACA
GAGGCTGTTGCCTGTGCTGTGCCAAGCGCACGGATTAACCCCAGAGCAGGTCGTGGCCATTGCCTCGAAT
GGAGGGGGCAAACAGGCGTTGGAAACCGTACAACGATTGCTGCCGGTGCTGTGCCAAGCGCACGGACTCA
GAGACG
