>Addgene plasmid #43546 | III-CACT | addgene partial sequence | sequence record 61545 | M13-F20 5'-TGTAAAACGACGGCCAGT-3'
TTGGGCGAATTGGGCCCTCTAGATGCATGCTCGAGCGGCCGCCAGTGTGATGGATATCTGCAGAATTCGC
CCTTGATGCCGTCCTAGCGCGTCTCGGCTCACCCCAGAGCAGGTCGTGGCGATCGCAAGCCACGACGGAG
GAAAGCAAGCCTTGGAAACAGTACAGAGGCTGTTGCCTGTGCTGTGCCAAGCGCACGGACTCACCCCAGA
GCAGGTCGTGGCAATCGCCTCCAACATTGGCGGGAAACAGGCACTCGAGACTGTCCAGCGCCTGCTTCCC
GTGCTGTGCCAAGCGCACGGCCTCACCCCAGAGCAGGTCGTGGCGATCGCAAGCCACGACGGAGGAAAGC
AAGCCTTGGAAACAGTACAGAGGCTGTTGCCTGTGCTGTGCCAAGCGCACGGATTAACCCCAGAGCAGGT
CGTGGCCATTGCCTCGAATGGAGGGGGCAAACAGGCGTTGGAAACCGTACAACGATTGCTGCCGGTGCTG
TGCCAAGCGCACGGACTCAGAGACGTGGGCACAGGAAAGATACTTAAGGGCGAATTCCAGCACACTGGCG
GCCGTTACTAGTGGATCCGAGCTCGGTACCAAGCTTGATGCATAGCTTGAGTATTCTATAGTGTCACCTA
AATAGCTTGGCGTAATCATGGTCATAGCTGTTTCCTGTGTGAAATTGTTATCCGCTCACAATTCCACACA
ACATACGAGCCGGAAGCATAAAGTGTAAAGCCTGGGGTGCCTAATGAGTGAGCTAACTCACATTAATTGC
GTTGCGCTCACTGCCCGCTTTCCAGTCGGGAAACCTGTCGTGCCAGCTGCATTAATGAATCGGCCAACGC
GCGGGGAGAGGCGGTTTGCGTATTGGGCGCTCTTCCGCTTCCTCGCTCACTGACTCGCTGCGCTCGGTCG
TTCGGCTGCGGCGAGCGGTATCAGCTCACTCAAAGGCGGTAATACGGTTCCAACGG
