[The description below was written by a language model from this plasmid's Addgene catalogue record.]
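Description:
III-CACT is a bacterial cloning plasmid built on the commercial pCRII-TOPO backbone (about 4 kb without insert), into which a 426 bp synthetic fragment was introduced by TOPO cloning. It is a high-copy plasmid maintained in E. coli and carries both ampicillin and kanamycin resistance, so either or both antibiotics can be used for selection. No feature table accompanies the record, so individual backbone elements are not itemised. The listed sequencing primers (T7 on the 5′ side and M13 reverse on the 3′ side) show that the insert lies within the standard pCRII-TOPO cloning site, flanked by these primer sites. The vector is classed purely as a cloning plasmid, and nothing in the record suggests the insert is meant to be expressed from it in bacteria or any other host.

The record gives little detail about the insert beyond its name, synthetic origin and size. The associated publication describes a TALEN genome-editing system for generating human stem cell-based disease models, so this plasmid most likely belongs to a library of pre-assembled modules used to build custom TALE DNA-binding arrays. On that reading, "CACT" would denote the four-nucleotide target recognised by a block of four TALE repeats, which fits the insert length, and "III" would mark the block's position in the ordered assembly. This is an inference from the name, the insert size and the publication title, not something the record states. In such systems, multimer modules held in simple cloning vectors are excised or amplified and joined in order into a nuclease expression backbone, but the record does not specify the assembly scheme or destination vector.
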