Addgene plasmid #43546: III-CACT
Depositing lab: Chad Cowan & Kiran Musunuru. Depositing organization: Harvard University. Publication: A TALEN Genome-Editing System for Generating Human Stem Cell-Based Disease Models. Ding Q, Lee YK, Schaefer EA, Peters DT, Veres A, Kim K, Kuperwasser N, Motola DL, Meissner TB, Hendriks WT, Trevisan M, Gupta RM, Moisan A, Banks E, Friesen M, Schinzel RT, Xia F, Tang A, Xia Y, Figueroa E, Wann A, Ahfeldt T, Daheron L, Zhang F, Rubin LL, Peng LF, Chung RT, Musunuru K, Cowan CA. Cell Stem Cell. 2012 Dec 12. pii: S1934-5909(12)00645-5. doi: 10.1016/j.stem.2012.11.011. PubMed 23246482.
Backbone
  Vector backbone: pCRII-TOPO
  Backbone manufacturer: Invitrogen
  Backbone size w/o insert (bp): 3973
  Vector type: Bacterial Cloning
Growth in bacteria
  Bacterial resistance: Ampicillin and Kanamycin, 100 & 50 μg/mL
  Growth temperature: 37°C
  Growth strain: Top10
  Copy number: High Copy
Gene/Insert
  Gene/Insert name: III-CACT
  Species: Synthetic
  Insert size (bp): 426
  Cloning method: TOPO Cloning
  Sequencing primers: 5′ T7; 3′ M13-rev
Terms and licenses: Academic/Nonprofit Terms; Industry Terms: Not Available to Industry
How to cite: III-CACT was a gift from Chad Cowan & Kiran Musunuru (Addgene plasmid # 43546 ; http://n2t.net/addgene:43546 ; RRID:Addgene_43546)
